>Addgene plasmid #248807 | His6-mCherry-Flag-LplAW37V and C55I | addgene full sequence | sequence record 495655 | Addgene NGS Result
CAATTGTAAGATACATTGATGAGTTTGGACAAACCACAACTAGAATGCAGTGAAAAAAATGCTTTATTTG
TGAAATTTGTGATGCTATTGCTTTATTTGTAACCATTATAAGCTGCAATAAACAAGTTTTAATTAAGCGG
GGAGGCGGCCCAAAGGGAGATCCGACTCGTCTGAGGGCGAAGGCGAAGACGCGGAAGAGGCCGCAGAGCC
GGCAGCAGGCCGCGGGAAGGAAGGTCCGCTGGATTGAGGGCCGAAGGGACGTAGCAGAAGGACGTCCCGC
GCAGAATCCAGGTGGCAACATAGGCGAGCAGCCAAGGAAAGGACGATGATTTCCCCGACAACACCACGGA
ATTGTCAGTGCCCAACAGCCGAGCCCCTGTCCAGCAGCGGGCAAGGCAGGCGGCGATGAGTTCCGCCGTG
GCAATAGGGAGGGGGAAAGCGAAAGTCCCGGAAAGGAGCTGACAGGTGGTGGCAATGCCCCAACCAGTGG
GGGTTGCGTCAGCAAACACAGTGCACACCACGCCACGTTGCCTGACAACGGGCCACAACTCCTCATAAAG
AGACAGCAACCAGGATTTATACAAGGAGGAGAAAATGAAAGCCATACGGGAAGCAATAGCATGATACAAA
GGCATTAAAGCAGCGTATCCACATAGCGTAAAAGGAGCAACATAGTTAAGAATACCAGTCAATCTTTCAC
AAATTTTGTAATCCAGAGGTTGATTTCGCGAGATATCTGCAGAATTCTTATCTCACGGCGCCGGCCATCC
AGGCGCTCAGCTCTCTCAGCTCCTTCTCCTGCTCGGGGAAGTCCACCAGCAGGGCCTCGCACTCCTGCTG
CAGCATGTCGGCTCTGTACAGGCAGCCCTGCAGTCTGCCGGCCAGGGCCTCCAGGGGGGCGGGGTTCAGG
CTGTCGGTGAACACCTGGGCTCTGGTGATGTGGCCCTTCTCCACGTCGAAGTGCAGCTCCACGCCGCCCC
AGGTGAATCTCTCGTCCAGCAGGTGGCTGAAGGCGGGGGCCTGGCCGAAGTTCCACTCCCAGCTGCTCTG
TCTGGCGAAGGTCTCGGCGAAGTTGGGCAGGTCGGGGGTCTTGTTGGGGCTGATGATCTCGGCCTCCACT
CTCTCGCCGTAGTGGGCGAAGAAGGCCTCGGTGATGGCCTCGCACACCTGCTCGTGGGTGATGCCGGGCA
GCAGCTCGGTCAGGTTGGTCACTCTGCTTCTCACGCTGGTGATGCCCTTGGCGGCCAGCTTCTTCTTGTC
GGGGTTCAGGTAGTTGGCCAGTCTGCTCAGGTCGGCGTTCAGCAGCAGGGTGCCGTGGTGGAAGCCTCTG
TCCTTGGTCTCTCTGTAGGCGCTGCCGCTCACCTTTCTGTCGCCCTCCACGGTCTTCACCACCAGGTCGT
TTCTGCCGCTGGCCTCGGCGCTCACGCCCAGGGCGTTCAGGGCGTTCAGCACGATGCTGGTGCTGATGGT
CTTGTCGTACTCGGGCTTGCCGGCCATGAAGGTGAAGCAGGTGTTGCCCAGGTCGTGGAACACGGCGCCG
CCGCCGCTGCTTCTTCTGGCCAGTCTCACGTTGTCCTCCTCCATTCTTCTGGTGTTGATCTCCTTCCAGG
GGTTCTGGGCTCTGCCGATCACCACGGTGTCGGCGTTTCTCACCAGGAACAGCACTCTCTGGGTGGCGGG
CATCTGTCTGAAGATGCACTCCTCCACGGCCAGGTTGAACCAGGGGTCGTAGCTGTCGCTGATCAGCAGT
CTCAGGGTGCTCATCTTATCGTCGTCATCCTTGTAGTCTGGATCCTTCTTGTACAGCTCGTCCATGCCGC
CGGTGGAGTGGCGGCCCTCGGCGCGTTCGTACTGTTCCACGATGGTGTAGTCCTCGTTGTGGGAGGTGAT
GTCCAACTTGATGTTGACGTTGTAGGCGCCGGGCAGCTGCACGGGCTTCTTGGCCTTGTAGGTGGTCTTG
ACCTCAGCGTCGTAGTGGCCGCCGTCCTTCAGCTTCAGCCTCTGCTTGATCTCGCCCTTCAGGGCGCCGT
CCTCGGGGTACATCCGCTCGGAGGAGGCCTCCCAGCCCATGGTCTTCTTCTGCATTACGGGGCCGTCGGA
GGGGAAGTTGGTGCCGCGCAGCTTCACCTTGTAGATGAACTCGCCGTCCTGCAGGGAGGAGTCCTGGGTC
ACGGTCACCACGCCGCCGTCCTCGAAGTTCATCACGCGCTCCCACTTGAAGCCCTCGGGGAAGGACAGCT
TCAAGTAGTCGGGGATGTCGGCGGGGTGCTTCACGTAGGCCTTGGAGCCGTACATGAACTGAGGGGACAG
GATGTCCCAGGCGAAGGGCAGGGGGCCACCCTTGGTCACCTTCAGCTTGGCGGTCTGGGTGCCCTCGTAG
GGGCGGCCCTCGCCCTCGCCCTCGATCTCGAACTCGTGGCCGTTCACGGAGCCCTCCATGTGCACCTTGA
AGCGCATGAACTCCTTGATGATGGCCATGTTATCCTCCTCGCCCTTGCTCACCATGCTAGCCATACCATG
ATGATGATGATGATGAGAACCCCGCACCATGGTGGCGGCCGCAAGCTTGGGTCTCCCTATAGTGAGTCGT
ATTAATTTCGATAAGCCAGTAAGCAGTGGGTTCTCTAGTTAGCCAGAGAGCTCTGCTTATATAGACCTCC
CACCGTACACGCCTACCGCCCATTTGCGTCAATGGGGCGGAGTTGTTACGACATTTTGGAAAGTCCCGTT
GATTTTGGTGCCAAAACAAACTCCCATTGACGTCAATGGGGTGGAGACTTGGAAATCCCCGTGAGTCAAA
CCGCTATCCACGCCCATTGATGTACTGCCAAAACCGCATCACCATGGTAATAGCGATGACTAATACGTAG
ATGTACTGCCAAGTAGGAAAGTCCCATAAGGTCATGTACTGGGCATAATGCCAGGCGGGCCATTTACCGT
CATTGACGTCAATAGGGGGCGTACTTGGCATATGATACACTTGATGTACTGCCAAGTGGGCAGTTTACCG
TAAATACTCCACCCATTGACGTCAATGGAAAGTCCCTATTGGCGTTACTATGGGAACATACGTCATTATT
GACGTCAATGGGCGGGGGTCGTTGGGCGGTCAGCCAGGCGGGCCATTTACCGTAAGTTATGTAACGCGGA
ACTCCATATATGGGCTATGAACTAATGACCCCGTAATTGATTACTATTAATAACTAGTCAATAATCAATG
TCAACGCGTATATCTGGCCCGTACATCGCGAAGCAGCGCAAAACGCCTAACCCTAAGCAGATTCTTCATG
CAATTGTCGGTCAAGCCTTGCCTTGTTGTAGCTTAAATTTTGCTCGCGCACTACTCAGCGACCTCCAACA
CACAAGCAGGGAGCAGATACTGGCTTAACTATGCGGCATCAGAGCAGATTGTACTGAGAGTGCACCATAG
GGGATCGGGAGATCTCCCGATCCGTCGACGTCAGGTGGCACTTTTCGGGGAAATGTGCGCGGAACCCCTA
TTTGTTTATTTTTCTAAATACATTCAAATATGTATCCGCTCATGAGACAATAACCCTGATAAATGCTTCA
ATAATATTGAAAAAGGAAGAGTATGAGTATTCAACATTTCCGTGTCGCCCTTATTCCCTTTTTTGCGGCA
TTTTGCCTTCCTGTTTTTGCTCACCCAGAAACGCTGGTGAAAGTAAAAGATGCTGAAGATCAGTTGGGTG
CACGAGTGGGTTACATCGAACTGGATCTCAACAGCGGTAAGATCCTTGAGAGTTTTCGCCCCGAAGAACG
TTTTCCAATGATGAGCACTTTTAAAGTTCTGCTATGTGGCGCGGTATTATCCCGTATTGACGCCGGGCAA
GAGCAACTCGGTCGCCGCATACACTATTCTCAGAATGACTTGGTTGAGTACTCACCAGTCACAGAAAAGC
ATCTTACGGATGGCATGACAGTAAGAGAATTATGCAGTGCTGCCATAACCATGAGTGATAACACTGCGGC
CAACTTACTTCTGACAACGATCGGAGGACCGAAGGAGCTAACCGCTTTTTTGCACAACATGGGGGATCAT
GTAACTCGCCTTGATCGTTGGGAACCGGAGCTGAATGAAGCCATACCAAACGACGAGCGTGACACCACGA
TGCCTGTAGCAATGGCAACAACGTTGCGCAAACTATTAACTGGCGAACTACTTACTCTAGCTTCCCGGCA
ACAATTAATAGACTGGATGGAGGCGGATAAAGTTGCAGGACCACTTCTGCGCTCGGCCCTTCCGGCTGGC
TGGTTTATTGCTGATAAATCTGGAGCCGGTGAGCGTGGGTCTCGCGGTATCATTGCAGCACTGGGGCCAG
ATGGTAAGCCCTCCCGTATCGTAGTTATCTACACGACGGGGAGTCAGGCAACTATGGATGAACGAAATAG
ACAGATCGCTGAGATAGGTGCCTCACTGATTAAGCATTGGTAACTGTCAGACCAAGTTTACTCATATATA
CTTTAGATTGATTTAAAACTTCATTTTTAATTTAAAAGGATCTAGGTGAAGATCCTTTTTGATAATCTCA
TGACCAAAATCCCTTAACGTGAGTTTTCGTTCCACTGAGCGTCAGACCCCGTAGAAAAGATCAAAGGATC
TTCTTGAGATCCTTTTTTTCTGCGCGTAATCTGCTGCTTGCAAACAAAAAAACCACCGCTACCAGCGGTG
GTTTGTTTGCCGGATCAAGAGCTACCAACTCTTTTTCCGAAGGTAACTGGCTTCAGCAGAGCGCAGATAC
CAAATACTGTTCTTCTAGTGTAGCCGTAGTTAGGCCACCACTTCAAGAACTCTGTAGCACCGCCTACATA
CCTCGCTCTGCTAATCCTGTTACCAGTGGCTGCTGCCAGTGGCGATAAGTCGTGTCTTACCGGGTTGGAC
TCAAGACGATAGTTACCGGATAAGGCGCAGCGGTCGGGCTGAACGGGGGGTTCGTGCACACAGCCCAGCT
TGGAGCGAACGACCTACACCGAACTGAGATACCTACAGCGTGAGCTATGAGAAAGCGCCACGCTTCCCGA
AGGGAGAAAGGCGGACAGGTATCCGGTAAGCGGCAGGGTCGGAACAGGAGAGCGCACGAGGGAGCTTCCA
GGGGGAAACGCCTGGTATCTTTATAGTCCTGTCGGGTTTCGCCACCTCTGACTTGAGCGTCGATTTTTGT
GATGCTCGTCAGGGGGGCGGAGCCTATGGAAAAACGCCAGCAACGCGGCCTTTTTACGGTTCCTGGCCTT
TTGCTGGCCTTTTGCTCACATGTTCTTTCCTGCGTTATCCCCTGATTCTGTGGATAACCGTATTACCGCC
TTTGAGTGAGCTGATACCGCTCGCCGCAGCCGAACGACCGAGCGCAGCGAGTCAGTGAGCGAGGAAGCGG
AAGAGCGCCCAATACGCAAACCGCCTCTCCCCGCGCGTTGGCCGATTCATTAATGCAGCTGGCACGACAG
GTTTCCCGACTGGAAAGCGGGCAGTGAGCGCAACGCAATTAATGTGAGTTAGCTCACTCATTAGGCACCC
CAGGCTTTACACTTTATGCTTCCGGCTCGTATGTTGTGTGGAATTGTGAGCGGATAACAATTTCACACAG
GAAACAGCTATGACCATGATTACGCCAAGCTCTAGCTAGAGGTCGACGGTATACAGACATGATAAGATAC
ATTGATGAGTTTGGACAAACCACAACTAGAATGCAGTGAAAAAAATGCTTTATTTGTGAAATTTGTGATG
CTATTGCTTTATTTGTAACCATTATAAGCTGCAATAAACAAGTTGGGGTGGGCGAAGAACTCCAGCATGA
GATCCCCGCGCTGGAGGATCATCCAGCCGGCGTCCCGGAAAACGATTCCGAAGCCCAACCTTTCATAGAA
GGCGGCGGTGGAATCGAAATCTCGTGATGGCAGGTTGGGCGTCGCTTGGTCGGTCATTTCGAACCCCAGA
GTCCCGCTCAGAAGAACTCGTCAAGAAGGCGATAGAAGGCGATGCGCTGCGAATCGGGAGCGGCGATACC
GTAAAGCACGAGGAAGCGGTCAGCCCATTCGCCGCCAAGCTCTTCAGCAATATCACGGGTAGCCAACGCT
ATGTCCTGATAGCGGTCCGCCACACCCAGCCGGCCACAGTCGATGAATCCAGAAAAGCGGCCATTTTCCA
CCATGATATTCGGCAAGCAGGCATCGCCATGGGTCACGACGAGATCCTCGCCGTCGGGCATGCGCGCCTT
GAGCCTGGCGAACAGTTCGGCTGGCGCGAGCCCCTGATGCTCTTCGTCCAGATCATCCTGATCGACAAGA
CCGGCTTCCATCCGAGTACGTGCTCGCTCGATGCGATGTTTCGCTTGGTGGTCGAATGGGCAGGTAGCCG
GATCAAGCGTATGCAGCCGCCGCATTGCATCAGCCATGATGGATACTTTCTCGGCAGGAGCAAGGTGAGA
TGACAGGAGATCCTGCCCCGGCACTTCGCCCAATAGCAGCCAGTCCCTTCCCGCTTCAGTGACAACGTCG
AGCACAGCTGCGCAAGGAACGCCCGTCGTGGCCAGCCACGATAGCCGCGCTGCCTCGTCCTGCAGTTCAT
TCAGGGCACCGGACAGGTCGGTCTTGACAAAAAGAACCGGGCGCCCCTGCGCTGACAGCCGGAACACGGC
GGCATCAGAGCAGCCGATTGTCTGTTGTGCCCAGTCATAGCCGAATAGCCTCTCCACCCAAGCGGCCGGA
GAACCTGCGTGCAATCCATCTTGTTCAATCATGCGAAACGATCCTCATCCTGTCTCTTGATCAGATCCGA
AAATGGATATACAAGCTCCCGGGAGCTTTTTGCAAAAGCCTAGGCCTCCAAAAAAGCCTCCTCACTACTT
CTGGAATAGCTCAGAGGCAGAGGCGGCCTCGGCCTCTGCATAAATAAAAAAAATTAGTCAGCCATGGGGC
GGAGAATGGGCGGAACTGGGCGGAGTTAGGGGCGGGATGGGCGGAGTTAGGGGCGGGACTATGGTTGCTG
ACTAATTGAGATGCATGCTTTGCATACTTCTGCCTGCTGGGGAGCCTGGGGACTTTCCACACCTGGTTGC
TGACTAATTGAGATGCATGCTTTGCATACTTCTGCCTGCTGGGGAGCCTGGGGACTTTCCACACCCTAAC
TGACACACATTCCACAGAATTAATTCGCGTTAAATTTTTGTTAAATCAGCTCATTTTTTAACCAATAGGC
CGAAATCGGCAAAATCCCTTATAAATCAAAAGAATAGACCGAGATAGGGT
[37 nt withheld, positions 7261-7297]
AAAGAACGTGGACTCCAACGTCAAAGG
[49 nt withheld, positions 7325-7373]
T
[91 nt withheld, positions 7375-7465]
G
[124 nt withheld, positions 7467-7590]
GGGGATACCCCCTAGAGCCCCAGCTGGTTCTTTCCGCCTCAGAAGCCATAGAGCCCACCGCA
Features (pLannotate 1.2.2; 25 found; start..end, strand, type, name):
      7..128     -  polyA_signal   SV40 poly(A) signal: SV40 polyadenylation signal
    137..725     -  misc_feature   WPRE: woodchuck hepatitis virus posttranscriptional regulatory element
    751..1764    -  CDS            lplA: LPLA_ECOLI - Also known as yjjF. Experimental evidence at protein level: Swiss-Prot protein existence level 1. Catalyzes both the ATP-dependent activation of exogenously supplied lipoate to lipoyl-AMP and the transfer of the activated lipoyl onto the lipoyl domains of lipoate-dependent enzymes. Is also able to catalyze very poorly the transfer of lipoyl and octanoyl moiety from their acyl carrier protein. From Escherichia coli (strain K12).
   1763..1785    -  CDS            3xFLAG (fragment): three tandem FLAG® epitope tags
   1798..2505    -  CDS            mCherry: mCherry is a basic (constitutively fluorescent) red fluorescent protein published in 2004, derived from Discosoma sp.. It is reported to be a very rapidly-maturing monomer with low acid sensitivity.
   2515..2535    -  CDS            capTEV™ (fragment): composite tag for in vivo biotinylation, TEV protease cleavage, and 6xHis tagging
   2576..2594    -  promoter       T7 promoter: promoter for bacteriophage T7 RNA polymerase
   2610..2643    -  LTR            5' LTR (truncated) (fragment): truncated 5' long terminal repeat (LTR) from HIV-1
   2639..2842    -  promoter       CMV promoter: human cytomegalovirus (CMV) immediate early promoter
   2843..3222    -  enhancer       CMV enhancer: human cytomegalovirus immediate early enhancer
   3377..3429    +  misc_feature   bom (fragment): basis of mobility region from pBR322
   3488..3592    +  promoter       AmpR promoter: bla
   3593..4453    +  CDS            AmpR: β-lactamase; bla; confers resistance to ampicillin, carbenicillin, and related antibiotics
   4624..5212    +  rep_origin     ori: high-copy-number ColE1/pMB1/pBR322/pUC origin of replication
   5395..5487    +  CDS            lacI (fragment): lac repressor; lacI; The lac repressor binds to the lac operator to inhibit transcription in E. coli. This inhibition can be relieved by adding lactose or isopropyl-β-D-thiogalactopyranoside (IPTG).
   5500..5521    +  protein_bind   CAP binding site: CAP binding activates transcription in the presence of cAMP. E. coli catabolite activator protein
   5536..5566    +  promoter       lac promoter: promoter for the E. coli lac operon
   5574..5590    +  protein_bind   lac operator: The lac repressor binds to the lac operator to inhibit transcription in E. coli. This inhibition can be relieved by adding lactose or isopropyl-β-D-thiogalactopyranoside (IPTG). lac repressor encoded by lacI
   5663..5784    -  polyA_signal   SV40 poly(A) signal: SV40 polyadenylation signal
   5779..5937    -  CDS            ble (fragment): BLE_KLEPN - Experimental evidence at protein level: Swiss-Prot protein existence level 1. Binding protein with a strong affinity to the bleomycin family of antibiotics. Binds to CL990; an antimitotic-antibiotic compound. From Klebsiella pneumoniae.
   5961..6752    -  CDS            neo: KKA2_KLEPN - Also known as kan, nptII. Experimental evidence at protein level: Swiss-Prot protein existence level 1. Resistance to kanamycin, neomycin, paromomycin, ribostamycin, butirosin and gentamicin B. From Klebsiella pneumoniae.
   6819..7148    -  promoter       SV40 promoter: SV40 enhancer and early promoter
   7162..7590    -  rep_origin     f1 ori (sequence partly withheld): f1 bacteriophage origin of replication; arrow indicates direction of (+) strand synthesis
   7611..7632    -  promoter       SV40 promoter (fragment): SV40 enhancer and early promoter
   7636..7652    -  polyA_signal   bGH poly(A) signal (fragment): bovine growth hormone polyadenylation signal
