[The description below was written by a language model from this plasmid's Addgene catalogue record and pLannotate feature annotations shown in this document.]
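Description:
His6-mCherry-Flag-LplAW37V and C55I is a pcDNA3-based mammalian expression plasmid of about 7.7 kb that encodes a doubly mutated E. coli lipoic acid ligase (LplA) fused to a red fluorescent protein. It is propagated in E. coli at high copy from a ColE1/pUC-type origin under ampicillin selection (AmpR with its own bla promoter), and it also carries an f1 phage origin. The sequence annotation shows an SV40 early promoter driving a neomycin phosphotransferase gene with an SV40 polyadenylation signal, the usual pcDNA3 cassette for G418 selection in mammalian cells. The catalogue instead lists mTagBFP2 as the selectable marker, but no such coding sequence appears in the feature table, so this entry is not supported by the annotated sequence.

The expression cassette is driven by the human CMV immediate-early enhancer and promoter, with a T7 promoter lying between it and the open reading frame. The encoded protein reads, from the N terminus, a 6xHis tag (annotated as a short fragment of a composite tag), mCherry, a FLAG epitope, and then LplA carrying the W37V and C55I substitutions. A WPRE follows the coding sequence to enhance transcript stability and expression, and an SV40 poly(A) signal terminates the transcript. LplA naturally activates lipoate with ATP and transfers it onto lipoyl domains of acceptor proteins. According to the record, this construct is used for LplA-catalyzed labeling in mammalian cells. The mCherry fusion allows expression of the ligase to be visualised, and the His and FLAG tags permit detection or purification. The associated publication concerns computational design of conformation-biasing mutations, but the record does not state the specific role of each substitution.
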