Addgene plasmid #248807: His6-mCherry-Flag-LplAW37V and C55I
Purpose: Constructs used for LplA-catalyzed labeling in mammalian cells. LplA is expressed as a fusion with mCherry.
Depositing lab: Alice Ting. Depositing organization: Stanford University. Publication: Computational design of conformation-biasing mutations to alter protein functions. Cavanagh PE, Xue AG, Dai SA, Qiang A, Matsui T, Ting AY. Science. 2026 Jan 8:eadv7953. doi: 10.1126/science.adv7953. PubMed 41505504.
Backbone
  Vector backbone: pcDNA3
  Vector type: Mammalian Expression
  Selectable markers: mTagBFP2
Growth in bacteria
  Bacterial resistance: Ampicillin, 100 μg/mL
  Growth temperature: 37°C
  Growth strain: DH5alpha
  Copy number: High Copy
Gene/Insert
  Gene/Insert name: LplA
  Species: E. coli
  Mutation: W37V and C55I
  Tag / fusion protein: 6xHis-mCherry-Flag (N terminal on insert)
  Cloning method: Restriction Enzyme; 5′ cloning site unknown (unknown if destroyed)
Terms and licenses: Academic/Nonprofit Terms; Industry Terms: Not Available to Industry
Depositor comments: Please visit https://doi.org/10.1101/2025.05.03.652001 for bioRxiv preprint.
How to cite: His6-mCherry-Flag-LplAW37V and C55I was a gift from Alice Ting (Addgene plasmid # 248807 ; http://n2t.net/addgene:248807 ; RRID:Addgene_248807)
